>Addgene plasmid #115439 | pLX317-EGFP | addgene full sequence | sequence record 222221 | Addgene NGS Result
GGCTCCGGTGCCCGTCAGTGGGCAGAGCGCACATCGCCCACAGTCCCCGAGAAGTTGGGGGGAGGGGTCG
GCAATTGAACCGGTGCCTAGAGAAGGTGGCGCGGGGTAAACTGGGAAAGTGATGTCGTGTACTGGCTCCG
CCTTTTTCCCGAGGGTGGGGGAGAACCGTATATAAGTGCAGTAGTCGCCGTGAACGTTCTTTTTCGCAAC
GGGTTTGCCGCCAGAACACAGGTAAGTGCCGTGTGTGGTTCCCGCGGGCCTGGCCTCTTTACGGGTTATG
GCCCTTGCGTGCCTTGAATTACTTCCACCTGGCTGCAGTACGTGATTCTTGATCCCGAGCTTCGGGTTGG
AAGTGGGTGGGAGAGTTCGAGGCCTTGCGCTTAAGGAGCCCCTTCGCCTCGTGCTTGAGTTGAGGCCTGG
CCTGGGCGCTGGGGCCGCCGCGTGCGAATCTGGTGGCACCTTCGCGCCTGTCTCGCTGCTTTCGATAAGT
CTCTAGCCATTTAAAATTTTTGATGACCTGCTGCGACGCTTTTTTTCTGGCAAGATAGTCTTGTAAATGC
GGGCCAAGATCTGCACACTGGTATTTCGGTTTTTGGGGCCGCGGGCGGCGACGGGGCCCGTGCGTCCCAG
CGCACATGTTCGGCGAGGCGGGGCCTGCGAGCGCGGCCACCGAGAATCGGACGGGGGTAGTCTCAAGCTG
GCCGGCCTGCTCTGGTGCCTGGCCTCGCGCCGCCGTGTATCGCCCCGCCCTGGGCGGCAAGGCTGGCCCG
GTCGGCACCAGTTGCGTGAGCGGAAAGATGGCCGCTTCCCGGCCCTGCTGCAGGGAGCTCAAAATGGAGG
ACGCGGCGCTCGGGAGAGCGGGCGGGTGAGTCACCCACACAAAGGAAAAGGGCCTTTCCGTCCTCAGCCG
TCGCTTCATGTGACTCCACGGAGTACCGGGCGCCGTCCAGGCACCTCGATTAGTTCTCGAGCTTTTGGAG
TACGTCGTCTTTAGGTTGGGGGGAGGGGTTTTATGCGATGGAGTTTCCCCACACTGAGTGGGTGGAGACT
GAAGTTAGGCCAGCTTGGCACTTGATGTAATTCTCCTTGGAATTTGCCCTTTTTGAGTTTGGATCTTGGT
TCATTCTCAAGCCTCAGACAGTGGTTCAAAGTTTTTTTCTTCCATTTCAGGTGTCGTGAGGCTAGCATCG
ATTGATCAACAAGTTTGTACAAAAAAGCAGGCTCCGCGGCCGCCCCCTTCACCATGGTGAGCAAGGGCGA
GGAGCTGTTCACCGGGGTGGTGCCCATCCTGGTCGAGCTGGACGGCGACGTAAACGGCCACAAGTTCAGC
GTGTCTGGCGAGGGCGAGGGCGATGCCACCTACGGCAAGCTGACCCTGAAGTTCATCTGCACCACCGGCA
AGCTGCCCGTGCCCTGGCCCACCCTCGTGACCACCCTGACCTACGGCGTGCAGTGCTTCAGCCGCTACCC
CGACCACATGAAGCAGCACGACTTCTTCAAGTCCGCCATGCCCGAAGGCTACGTCCAGGAGCGCACCATC
TTCTTCAAGGACGACGGCAACTACAAGACCCGCGCCGAGGTGAAGTTCGAGGGCGACACCCTGGTGAACC
GCATCGAGCTGAAGGGCATCGACTTCAAGGAGGACGGCAACATCCTGGGGCACAAGCTGGAGTACAACTA
CAACAGCCACAACGTCTATATCATGGCCGACAAGCAGAAGAACGGCATCAAGGCGAACTTCAAGATCCGC
CACAACATCGAGGACGGCAGCGTGCAGCTCGCCGACCACTACCAGCAGAACACCCCCATCGGCGACGGCC
CCGTGCTGCTGCCCGACAACCACTACCTGAGCACCCAGTCCGCCCTGAGCAAAGACCCCAACGAGAAGCG
CGATCACATGGTCCTGCTGGAGTTCGTGACCGCCGCCGGGATCACTCTCGGCATGGACGAGCTGTACAAG
TCCAAGGGTGGGCGCGCCGACCCAGCTTTCTTGTACAAAGTGGTTGATATCGGTAAGCCTATCCCTAACC
CTCTCCTCGGTCTCGATTCTACGTAGTAATGAACTAGTCCGTAACTTGAAAGTATTTCGATTTCTTGGCT
TTATATATCTTGTGGAAAGGACGAATCGATTTTGTATTTGGAGGCCCTACGCGTTAAGTCGACAATCAAC
CTCTGGATTACAAAATTTGTGAAAGATTGACTGGTATTCTTAACTATGTTGCTCCTTTTACGCTATGTGG
ATACGCTGCTTTAATGCCTTTGTATCATGCTATTGCTTCCCGTATGGCTTTCATTTTCTCCTCCTTGTAT
AAATCCTGGTTGCTGTCTCTTTATGAGGAGTTGTGGCCCGTTGTCAGGCAACGTGGCGTGGTGTGCACTG
TGTTTGCTGACGCAACCCCCACTGGTTGGGGCATTGCCACCACCTGTCAGCTCCTTTCCGGGACTTTCGC
TTTCCCCCTCCCTATTGCCACGGCGGAACTCATCGCCGCCTGCCTTGCCCGCTGCTGGACAGGGGCTCGG
CTGTTGGGCACTGACAATTCCGTGGTGTTGTCGGGGAAATCATCGTCCTTTCCTTGGCTGCTCGCCTGTG
TTGCCACCTGGATTCTGCGCGGGACGTCCTTCTGCTACGTCCCTTCGGCCCTCAATCCAGCGGACCTTCC
TTCCCGCGGCCTGCTGCCGGCTCTGCGGCCTCTTCCGCGTCTTCGCCTTCGCCCTCAGACGAGTCGGATC
TCCCTTTGGGCCGCCTCCCCGCGTCGACTTTAAGACCAATGACTTACAAGGCAGCTGTAGATCTTAGCCA
CTTTTTAAAAGAAAAGGGGGGACTGGAAGGGCTAATTCACTCCCAACGAAGACAAGATCTGCTTTTTGCT
TGTACTGGGTCTCTCTGGTTAGACCAGATCTGAGCCTGGGAGCTCTCTGGCTAACTAGGGAACCCACTGC
TTAAGCCTCAATAAAGCTTGCCTTGAGTGCTTCAAGTAGTGTGTGCCCGTCTGTTGTGTGACTCTGGTAA
CTAGAGATCCCTCAGACCCTTTTAGTCAGTGTGGAAAATCTCTAGCAGTACGTATAGTAGTTCATGTCAT
CTTATTATTCAGTATTTATAACTTGCAAAGAAATGAATATCAGAGAGTGAGAGGAACTTGTTTATTGCAG
CTTATAATGGTTACAAATAAAGCAATAGCATCACAAATTTCACAAATAAAGCATTTTTTTCACTGCATTC
TAGTTGTGGTTTGTCCAAACTCATCAATGTATCTTATCATGTCTGGCTCTAGCTATCCCGCCCCTAACTC
CGCCCATCCCGCCCCTAACTCCGCCCAGTTCCGCCCATTCTCCGCCCCATGGCTGACTAATTTTTTTTAT
TTATGCAGAGGCCGAGGCCGCCTCGGCCTCTGAGCTATTCCAGAAGTAGTGAGGAGGCTTTTTTGGAGGC
CTAGGGACGTACCCAATTCGCCCTATAGTGAGTCGTATTACGCGCGCTCACTGGCCGTCGTTTTACAACG
TCGTGACTGGGAAAACCCTGGCGTTACCCAACTTAATCGCCTTGCAGCACATCCCCCTTTCGCCAGCTGG
CGTAATAGCGAAGAGGCCCGCACCGATCGCCCTTCCCAACAGTTGCGCAGCCTGAATGGCGAATGGG
[124 nt withheld, positions 3638-3761]
C
[91 nt withheld, positions 3763-3853]
A
[49 nt withheld, positions 3855-3903]
CCTTTGACGTTGGAGTCCACGTTCTTT
[37 nt withheld, positions 3931-3967]
ACCCTATCTCGGTCTATTCTTTTGATTTATAAGGGATTTTGCCGATTTCGGCCTATTGGTTAAAAAATGA
GCTGATTTAACAAAAATTTAACGCGAATTTTAACAAAATATTAACGCTTACAATTTAGGTGGCACTTTTC
GGGGAAATGTGCGCGGAACCCCTATTTGTTTATTTTTCTAAATACATTCAAATATGTATCCGCTCATGAG
ACAATAACCCTGATAAATGCTTCAATAATATTGAAAAAGGAAGAGTATGAGTATTCAACATTTCCGTGTC
GCCCTTATTCCCTTTTTTGCGGCATTTTGCCTTCCTGTTTTTGCTCACCCAGAAACGCTGGTGAAAGTAA
AAGATGCTGAAGATCAGTTGGGTGCACGAGTGGGTTACATCGAACTGGATCTCAACAGCGGTAAGATCCT
TGAGAGTTTTCGCCCCGAAGAACGTTTTCCAATGATGAGCACTTTTAAAGTTCTGCTATGTGGCGCGGTA
TTATCCCGTATTGACGCCGGGCAAGAGCAACTCGGTCGCCGCATACACTATTCTCAGAATGACTTGGTTG
AGTACTCACCAGTCACAGAAAAGCATCTTACGGATGGCATGACAGTAAGAGAATTATGCAGTGCTGCCAT
AACCATGAGTGATAACACTGCGGCCAACTTACTTCTGACAACGATCGGAGGACCGAAGGAGCTAACCGCT
TTTTTGCACAACATGGGGGATCATGTAACTCGCCTTGATCGTTGGGAACCGGAGCTGAATGAAGCCATAC
CAAACGACGAGCGTGACACCACGATGCCTGTAGCAATGGCAACAACGTTGCGCAAACTATTAACTGGCGA
ACTACTTACTCTAGCTTCCCGGCAACAATTAATAGACTGGATGGAGGCGGATAAAGTTGCAGGACCACTT
CTGCGCTCGGCCCTTCCGGCTGGCTGGTTTATTGCTGATAAATCTGGAGCCGGTGAGCGTGGGTCTCGCG
GTATCATTGCAGCACTGGGGCCAGATGGTAAGCCCTCCCGTATCGTAGTTATCTACACGACGGGGAGTCA
GGCAACTATGGATGAACGAAATAGACAGATCGCTGAGATAGGTGCCTCACTGATTAAGCATTGGTAACTG
TCAGACCAAGTTTACTCATATATACTTTAGATTGATTTAAAACTTCATTTTTAATTTAAAAGGATCTAGG
TGAAGATCCTTTTTGATAATCTCATGACCAAAATCCCTTAACGTGAGTTTTCGTTCCACTGAGCGTCAGA
CCCCGTAGAAAAGATCAAAGGATCTTCTTGAGATCCTTTTTTTCTGCGCGTAATCTGCTGCTTGCAAACA
AAAAAACCACCGCTACCAGCGGTGGTTTGTTTGCCGGATCAAGAGCTACCAACTCTTTTTCCGAAGGTAA
CTGGCTTCAGCAGAGCGCAGATACCAAATACTGTTCTTCTAGTGTAGCCGTAGTTAGGCCACCACTTCAA
GAACTCTGTAGCACCGCCTACATACCTCGCTCTGCTAATCCTGTTACCAGTGGCTGCTGCCAGTGGCGAT
AAGTCGTGTCTTACCGGGTTGGACTCAAGACGATAGTTACCGGATAAGGCGCAGCGGTCGGGCTGAACGG
GGGGTTCGTGCACACAGCCCAGCTTGGAGCGAACGACCTACACCGAACTGAGATACCTACAGCGTGAGCT
ATGAGAAAGCGCCACGCTTCCCGAAGGGAGAAAGGCGGACAGGTATCCGGTAAGCGGCAGGGTCGGAACA
GGAGAGCGCACGAGGGAGCTTCCAGGGGGAAACGCCTGGTATCTTTATAGTCCTGTCGGGTTTCGCCACC
TCTGACTTGAGCGTCGATTTTTGTGATGCTCGTCAGGGGGGCGGAGCCTATGGAAAAACGCCAGCAACGC
GGCCTTTTTACGGTTCCTGGCCTTTTGCTGGCCTTTTGCTCACATGTTCTTTCCTGCGTTATCCCCTGAT
TCTGTGGATAACCGTATTACCGCCTTTGAGTGAGCTGATACCGCTCGCCGCAGCCGAACGACCGAGCGCA
GCGAGTCAGTGAGCGAGGAAGCGGAAGAGCGCCCAATACGCAAACCGCCTCTCCCCGCGCGTTGGCCGAT
TCATTAATGCAGCTGGCACGACAGGTTTCCCGACTGGAAAGCGGGCAGTGAGCGCAACGCAATTAATGTG
AGTTAGCTCACTCATTAGGCACCCCAGGCTTTACACTTTATGCTTCCGGCTCGTATGTTGTGTGGAATTG
TGAGCGGATAACAATTTCACACAGGAAACAGCTATGACCATGATTACGCCAAGCGCGCAATTAACCCTCA
CTAAAGGGAACAAAAGCTGGAGCTGCAAGCTTAATGTAGTCTTATGCAATACTCTTGTAGTCTTGCAACA
TGGTAACGATGAGTTAGCAACATGCCTTACAAGGAGAGAAAAAGCACCGTGCATGCCGATTGGTGGAAGT
AAGGTGGTACGATCGTGCCTTATTAGGAAGGCAACAGACGGGTCTGACATGGATTGGACGAACCACTGAA
TTGCCGCATTGCAGAGATATTGTATTTAAGTGCCTAGCTCGATACATAAACGGGTCTCTCTGGTTAGACC
AGATCTGAGCCTGGGAGCTCTCTGGCTAACTAGGGAACCCACTGCTTAAGCCTCAATAAAGCTTGCCTTG
AGTGCTTCAAGTAGTGTGTGCCCGTCTGTTGTGTGACTCTGGTAACTAGAGATCCCTCAGACCCTTTTAG
TCAGTGTGGAAAATCTCTAGCAGTGGCGCCCGAACAGGGACTTGAAAGCGAAAGGGAAACCAGAGGAGCT
CTCTCGACGCAGGACTCGGCTTGCTGAAGCGCGCACGGCAAGAGGCGAGGGGCGGCGACTGGTGAGTACG
CCAAAAATTTTGACTAGCGGAGGCTAGAAGGAGAGAGATGGGTGCGAGAGCGTCAGTATTAAGCGGGGGA
GAATTAGATCGCGATGGGAAAAAATTCGGTTAAGGCCAGGGGGAAAGAAAAAATATAAATTAAAACATAT
AGTATGGGCAAGCAGGGAGCTAGAACGATTCGCAGTTAATCCTGGCCTGTTAGAAACATCAGAAGGCTGT
AGACAAATACTGGGACAGCTACAACCATCCCTTCAGACAGGATCAGAAGAACTTAGATCATTATATAATA
CAGTAGCAACCCTCTATTGTGTGCATCAAAGGATAGAGATAAAAGACACCAAGGAAGCTTTAGACAAGAT
AGAGGAAGAGCAAAACAAAAGTAAGACCACCGCACAGCAAGCGGCCGCTGATCTTCAGACCTGGAGGAGG
AGATATGAGGGACAATTGGAGAAGTGAATTATATAAATATAAAGTAGTAAAAATTGAACCATTAGGAGTA
GCACCCACCAAGGCAAAGAGAAGAGTGGTGCAGAGAGAAAAAAGAGCAGTGGGAATAGGAGCTTTGTTCC
TTGGGTTCTTGGGAGCAGCAGGAAGCACTATGGGCGCAGCGTCAATGACGCTGACGGTACAGGCCAGACA
ATTATTGTCTGGTATAGTGCAGCAGCAGAACAATTTGCTGAGGGCTATTGAGGCGCAACAGCATCTGTTG
CAACTCACAGTCTGGGGCATCAAGCAGCTCCAGGCAAGAATCCTGGCTGTGGAAAGATACCTAAAGGATC
AACAGCTCCTGGGGATTTGGGGTTGCTCTGGAAAACTCATTTGCACCACTGCTGTGCCTTGGAATGCTAG
TTGGAGTAATAAATCTCTGGAACAGATTTGGAATCACACGACCTGGATGGAGTGGGACAGAGAAATTAAC
AATTACACAAGCTTAATACACTCCTTAATTGAAGAATCGCAAAACCAGCAAGAAAAGAATGAACAAGAAT
TATTGGAATTAGATAAATGGGCAAGTTTGTGGAATTGGTTTAACATAACAAATTGGCTGTGGTATATAAA
ATTATTCATAATGATAGTAGGAGGCTTGGTAGGTTTAAGAATAGTTTTTGCTGTACTTTCTATAGTGAAT
AGAGTTAGGCAGGGATATTCACCATTATCGTTTCAGACCCACCTCCCAACCCCGAGGGGACCCATGCATT
GCATCTCAATTAGTCAGCAACCAGGTGTGGAAAGTCCCCAGGCTCCCCAGCAGGCAGAAGTATGCAAAGC
ATGCGTCTCAATTAGTCAGCAACCATAGTCCCGCCCCTAACTCCGCCCATCCCGCCCCTAACTCCGCCCA
GTTCCGCCCATTCTCCGCCCCATGGCTGACTAATTTTTTTTATTTATGCAGAGGCCGAGGCCGCCTCGGC
CTCTGAGCTATTCCAGAAGTAGTGAGGAGGCTTTTTTGGAGGCCTAGGCTTTTGCAAAAAGCTTTCTAGA
GGTACCACCGGAGCTTACCATGACCGAGTACAAGCCCACGGTGCGCCTCGCCACCCGCGACGACGTCCCC
AGGGCCGTACGCACCCTCGCCGCCGCGTTCGCCGACTACCCCGCCACGCGCCACACCGTCGATCCGGACC
GCCACATCGAGCGGGTCACCGAGCTGCAAGAACTCTTCCTCACGCGCGTCGGGCTCGACATCGGCAAGGT
GTGGGTCGCGGACGACGGCGCCGCCGTGGCGGTCTGGACCACGCCGGAGAGCGTCGAAGCGGGGGCGGTG
TTCGCCGAGATCGGCCCGCGCATGGCCGAGTTGAGCGGTTCCCGGCTGGCCGCGCAGCAACAGATGGAAG
GCCTCCTGGCGCCGCACCGGCCCAAGGAGCCCGCGTGGTTCCTGGCCACCGTCGGCGTCTCGCCCGACCA
CCAGGGCAAGGGTCTGGGCAGCGCCGTCGTGCTCCCCGGAGTGGAGGCGGCCGAGCGCGCCGGGGTGCCC
GCCTTCCTGGAGACCTCCGCGCCCCGCAACCTCCCCTTCTACGAGCGGCTCGGCTTCACCGTCACCGCCG
ACGTCGAGGTGCCCGAAGGACCGCGCACCTGGTGCATGACCCGCAAGCCCGGTGCCAGTTAACGAATTCT
AGATCTTGAGACAAATGGCAGTATTCATCCACAATTTTAAAAGAAAAGGGGGGATTGGGGGGTACAGTGC
AGGGGAAAGAATAGTAGACATAATAGCAACAGACATACAAACTAAAGAATTACAAAAACAAATTACAAAA
ATTCAAAATTTTCGGGTTTATTACAGGGACAGCAGAGATCCACTTTGGCGCCGGCTCGAGGCCTGCAGGT
GCAAAGATGGATAAAGTTTTAAACAGAGAGGAATCTTTGCAGCTAATGGACCTTCTAGGTCTTGAAAGGA
GTGGGAATT
Features (pLannotate 1.2.2; 34 found; start..end, strand, type, name):
      1..1179    +  promoter       EF-1α promoter: strong constitutive promoter for human elongation factor EF-1α
   1199..1223    +  protein_bind   attB1: mutant version of attB; recombination site for the Gateway® BP reaction BP Clonase™
   1244..1960    +  CDS            EGFP: EGFP is a basic (constitutively fluorescent) green fluorescent protein published in 1996, derived from Aequorea victoria. It is reported to be a rapidly-maturing weak dimer with moderate acid sensitivity.
   1980..2004    -  protein_bind   attB2: mutant version of attB; recombination site for the Gateway® BP reaction BP Clonase™
   2012..2053    +  CDS            V5 tag: epitope tag from simian virus 5
   2069..2122    +  promoter       U6 promoter (fragment): RNA polymerase III promoter for human U6 snRNA
   2164..2752    +  misc_feature   WPRE: woodchuck hepatitis virus posttranscriptional regulatory element
   2803..2822    +  misc_feature   cPPT/CTS (fragment): central polypurine tract and central termination sequence of HIV-1
   2824..3057    +  LTR            3' LTR (ΔU3): self-inactivating 3' long terminal repeat (LTR) from HIV-1
   3135..3256    +  polyA_signal   SV40 poly(A) signal: SV40 polyadenylation signal
   3296..3431    +  rep_origin     SV40 ori: SV40 origin of replication
   3452..3470    -  promoter       T7 promoter: promoter for bacteriophage T7 RNA polymerase
   3478..3633    +  CDS            lacZα (fragment): LacZα fragment of β-galactosidase; lacZ fragment
   3638..4066    +  rep_origin     f1 ori (sequence partly withheld): f1 bacteriophage origin of replication; arrow indicates direction of (+) strand synthesis
   4119..4223    +  promoter       AmpR promoter: bla
   4224..5084    +  CDS            AmpR: β-lactamase; bla; confers resistance to ampicillin, carbenicillin, and related antibiotics
   5255..5843    +  rep_origin     ori: high-copy-number ColE1/pMB1/pBR322/pUC origin of replication
   6026..6118    +  CDS            lacI (fragment): lac repressor; lacI; The lac repressor binds to the lac operator to inhibit transcription in E. coli. This inhibition can be relieved by adding lactose or isopropyl-β-D-thiogalactopyranoside (IPTG).
   6131..6152    +  protein_bind   CAP binding site: CAP binding activates transcription in the presence of cAMP. E. coli catabolite activator protein
   6167..6197    +  promoter       lac promoter: promoter for the E. coli lac operon
   6205..6221    +  protein_bind   lac operator: The lac repressor binds to the lac operator to inhibit transcription in E. coli. This inhibition can be relieved by adding lactose or isopropyl-β-D-thiogalactopyranoside (IPTG). lac repressor encoded by lacI
   6266..6284    +  promoter       T3 promoter: promoter for bacteriophage T3 RNA polymerase
   6312..6538    +  promoter       RSV promoter: Rous sarcoma virus enhancer/promoter
   6539..6719    +  LTR            5' LTR (truncated): truncated 5' long terminal repeat (LTR) from HIV-1
   6766..6891    +  misc_feature   HIV-1 Ψ: packaging signal of human immunodeficiency virus type 1
   6875..7238    +  CDS            HIV-1 gag (fragment): gag protein from human immunodeficiency virus 1; gag
   7384..7617    +  misc_feature   RRE: The Rev response element (RRE) of HIV-1 allows for Rev-dependent mRNA export from the nucleus to the cytoplasm.
   7994..8020    +  CDS            Rev (fragment): human immunodeficiency virus 1 (HIV-1) Rev protein; rev; enhances nuclear export of unspliced and incompletely spliced viral mRNAs
   8027..8050    +  promoter       SV40 promoter (fragment): SV40 early promoter
   8051..8122    +  promoter       SV40 promoter (fragment): SV40 enhancer and early promoter
   8146..8281    +  rep_origin     SV40 ori: SV40 origin of replication
   8327..8923    +  CDS            PuroR (fragment): puromycin N-acetyltransferase; pac from Streptomyces; confers resistance to puromycin
   8972..9089    +  misc_feature   cPPT/CTS: central polypurine tract and central termination sequence of HIV-1
   9154..9220    +  CDS            small t antigen (fragment): SV40 (simian virus 40) small t antigen
