[The description below was written by a language model from this plasmid's Addgene catalogue record and pLannotate feature annotations shown in this document.]
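Description:
pLX317-EGFP is a third-generation-style, self-inactivating HIV-1 lentiviral vector for constitutive expression of EGFP in mammalian cells, built on the pLX317 Gateway destination backbone from the Broad Institute Genetic Perturbation Platform. In bacteria it is maintained through a high-copy ColE1/pUC-type origin with ampicillin resistance (AmpR), and an f1 origin is also present. The remnants of lac regulatory sequences, lacZα and T3/T7 promoters flanking the viral cassette are carry-overs from the cloning backbone.

The viral genome is transcribed from a chimeric RSV promoter/truncated 5' LTR and carries the Ψ packaging signal with a gag fragment, the RRE for Rev-dependent nuclear export, a cPPT/CTS, and a ΔU3 3' LTR that inactivates LTR promoter activity after integration, followed by an SV40 polyadenylation signal. Between the LTRs there are two expression units. An SV40 early promoter/origin region drives puromycin N-acetyltransferase, allowing selection of transduced cells. Downstream of it, the human EF-1α promoter drives the EGFP open reading frame. EGFP sits between attB1 and attB2 sites left by Gateway recombination, and a V5 epitope lies immediately after attB2, recorded as a C-terminal tag on the insert. A WPRE downstream enhances transcript stability and expression. The short U6 promoter, small t antigen and second cPPT hits in the annotation are small fragments and probably not functional elements. The catalogue lists the insert species as human, although EGFP derives from Aequorea victoria.

The record gives the purpose only as constitutive lentiviral expression. A fluorescent-protein construct of this kind would commonly serve as a control alongside other ORFs in the same backbone, though this is not stated.
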