Addgene plasmid #115439: pLX317-EGFP
Purpose: Constitutive lentiviral expression
Depositing lab: William Hahn. Depositing organization: Dana-Farber Cancer Institute. Publication: An alternative splicing switch in FLNB promotes the mesenchymal cell state in human breast cancer. Li J, Choi PS, Chaffer CL, Labella K, Hwang JH, Giacomelli AO, Kim JW, Ilic N, Doench JG, Ly SH, Dai C, Hagel K, Hong AL, Gjoerup O, Goel S, Ge JY, Root DE, Zhao JJ, Brooks AN, Weinberg RA, Hahn WC. Elife. 2018 Jul 30;7. pii: 37184. doi: 10.7554/eLife.37184. 37184 PubMed 30059005.
Backbone
  Vector backbone: pLX317
  Backbone manufacturer: Broad Institute - Genetic Perturbation Platform
  Vector type: Mammalian Expression, Lentiviral
  Selectable markers: Puromycin
Growth in bacteria
  Bacterial resistance: Ampicillin, 100 μg/mL
  Growth temperature: 37°C
  Growth strain: NEB Stable
  Copy number: High Copy
Gene/Insert
  Gene/Insert name: EGFP
  Species: H. sapiens (human)
  Promoter: EF1a
  Tag / fusion protein: V5 (C terminal on insert)
  Cloning method: Gateway Cloning
  Sequencing primers: 5′ EF1a-F; 3′ WPRE-R
Terms and licenses: Academic/Nonprofit Terms; Industry Terms: Not Available to Industry
How to cite: pLX317-EGFP was a gift from William Hahn (Addgene plasmid # 115439 ; http://n2t.net/addgene:115439 ; RRID:Addgene_115439)
